>Addgene plasmid #60635 | pcDNA3.1(+) HIPK3 Antisense | depositor full sequence | sequence record 97437 | pcDNA3.1(+) HIPK3 Antisense sequence 8203 bps
GACGGATCGGGAGATCTCCCGATCCCCTATGGTGCACTCTCAGTACAATCTGCTCTGATGCCGCATAGTT
AAGCCAGTATCTGCTCCCTGCTTGTGTGTTGGAGGTCGCTGAGTAGTGCGCGAGCAAAATTTAAGCTACA
ACAAGGCAAGGCTTGACCGACAATTGCATGAAGAATCTGCTTAGGGTTAGGCGTTTTGCGCTGCTTCGCG
ATGTACGGGCCAGATATACGCGTTGACATTGATTATTGACTAGTTATTAATAGTAATCAATTACGGGGTC
ATTAGTTCATAGCCCATATATGGAGTTCCGCGTTACATAACTTACGGTAAATGGCCCGCCTGGCTGACCG
CCCAACGACCCCCGCCCATTGACGTCAATAATGACGTATGTTCCCATAGTAACGCCAATAGGGACTTTCC
ATTGACGTCAATGGGTGGAGTATTTACGGTAAACTGCCCACTTGGCAGTACATCAAGTGTATCATATGCC
AAGTACGCCCCCTATTGACGTCAATGACGGTAAATGGCCCGCCTGGCATTATGCCCAGTACATGACCTTA
TGGGACTTTCCTACTTGGCAGTACATCTACGTATTAGTCATCGCTATTACCATGGTGATGCGGTTTTGGC
AGTACATCAATGGGCGTGGATAGCGGTTTGACTCACGGGGATTTCCAAGTCTCCACCCCATTGACGTCAA
TGGGAGTTTGTTTTGGCACCAAAATCAACGGGACTTTCCAAAATGTCGTAACAACTCCGCCCCATTGACG
CAAATGGGCGGTAGGCGTGTACGGTGGGAGGTCTATATAAGCAGAGCTCTCTGGCTAACTAGAGAACCCA
CTGCTTACTGGCTTATCGAAATTAATACGACTCACTATAGGGAGACCCAAGCTGGCTAGCGTTTAAACTT
AAGCTTGGTACCGAGCTCGGATCCACTAGTCCAGTGTGGTGGAATTCGGTTATGATCAGGTGACCTAAAG
AGTCACGGGAGCCAAAGAAGTATATTTGTGTTTTGTTTTGTTTTTTTGAGACAGAGTTTTGCTCTTGTGG
CCCAGGCTGGAGTGCAATGGCATGATCTCGGCTCACTGCAACCTCCATCTCCTGGGTTCAAGTGATTCTC
CTGCCTCAGCCTCCCAAGTTGCTGGGATTATAGACACCCACCACCACACCCAGCTAATTTTTGTTATTTT
TAGTAGAGATGGGGGTTTCGCCATGTTGGCCAGGCTGGTCTTGAACTCCTAACCTCAGGTCATCCACCCG
CCTCAGCCTCCCTAAGTGCAGGGATTACAGGCATGAGCCACTGCACCCGGCTGTATATCTGAATCTTAAA
ATCATTAATCAGAATAACTTTCTGAATCCTTATACAGGTTGAGCATCTCAAATCCAAATATCTGAAACTT
TTTGGGCATTGACATGACACTCAAAGGAAACGAATTTTCAGATTTGGGGGTGCTTAACTAGTTGGCAGTG
CAAATATTCCAAAATCCGGAAAAATCTGGAATCCAAAACACTTCTGGCCCCAAAAGTTTCAGATAAGGGC
TACTCAAACCTGTATATAATTTTTCTAAATGTTCAGTTACATATGATTGATTATATCTTTAATAAACTAT
TTCTCTCAAGTGCTAAAATGCCCAATGATATATACAAAGATTAATGTAAATACTTTCCAACATTTAAAGA
CTTCTGTTTGATCATTATTAATCACCTATCATTCCTTCAAGTCTTCCATTAAAAATAAAAATAACCAGAT
GTCTTTGGCATGGAACTTTGCAGTGGAGATTTCTATCCTGCTTGGGTAGATTTTATGTCTTGATTTTTTT
TAATCTCTTTAAAACGAACCTAAATTGATCCTCTCTTGATTTCCTTATTTAACTGAAGTGGTCTCTTCTA
CCACAAACACACACAAAAGTATTTCATTTAGCAGAAATTTCACATTAATAAACAACCAAAAAGTATGGAG
TTGTTACCTACCTGTAGTACCGAGATTGTAGATATGTTGAACAAACAGTCTTTGATACATGACTGGCCGA
CCCAAAGTCTATTACTTTAACCCTGTAAGGCTGCCGAACAGGATCCACCAACATAATATTCTCTGGCTTG
AGATCAGCATGAATTAAACCAAGACTTTTCAATTTTTTCAGTGCAGTGGCCACTTGTTGAAGAATGGGCC
GAATCACTTTTAGTGGCAGGGGACTAAATTTATTTTGTTTCAGAAAGTCATACAAGTTTTGTTCCAGCAT
CTCAAAGACTAAACAAGTATGGTTACGGTGCTGAAAGCATTCATAAGCTCGTACAAAGTTATATTCATCA
GCATTTTCAGTACTGAGCCTTGCTAATATGCTCACTTCTATTTGACCTTGACGGGCATAAGAAGGATGAT
TCTTCAAAATTTTGATTGCTACAATTTCATTTGTCCCTCTTTTCCAGCATTTAACTACCTGGCCAAACGT
GCCTCGACCAAGAAAATCAAGGACTTCGTAAGTATTTTTCATGGAGCATAAGACTTCATGCTGTACTAAC
TGATAGTCACCTTCTCCAGTGGTACAATTCTGTTTTGATCCTGTGGTAGCTGTCACAACTGTCACTGGAT
TTCCCATGTTGGTTTGCAACATTGCAGGAAGTATGGACAATTCATCGACAATCTGCATTGCGCTGCTATG
ATTATCCAACTCCTCACTCTTGCGCTTCAATCCACATCGCTGGGGGCCTTCTAGGAAATGCAATCTGTTT
CGCCACGCCCCAATCTGAGGTGCCTGCACGTGAGCTTGCTGTGCCTGAGCTGCTATGACCTTTGTAGCAC
CTGCAGTGTTTTTCAAAACAACAGCACTTGTCTGCAATGAAAAGTTGTGTCCTCGAGGTCTATTAAATGG
TATCTTTGTCTGAAAAGCACTACCCTTAGTGGGAGGATGAGAATTTCCAAAGTTTCTACCATTCACATAG
GTCCGTGGATAGTTTCTTTCCTGGAATACACAACTGCTTGGCTCTACTTTGAGTTTCTTCACACTACAAA
AGGCACTTGACTGAGTTTGATAAACATATGGTGGGTAGACCAAGACTTGTGAGGCCATACCTGCAAAAAA
AAAAGGAAAAGAAAAAAAAGGAAAGAAGAAATATTAATGTCAACAATTTTTTTTTCAATTTTAAATATCA
GGAAGAAAACTCTTAAGGGTCAAATTCACAATTTGTAAAAAAGTAATTAATTTCCATGAAGACGATTTTT
TCCCTTGGAGAAGATAACTATCTTTATAATATCTCCATTTCAGTTAATTGGTGCTTCAGCTATTCTGAGT
ATTGCGTTAAAAGGCTAAGAATAAAGAATCAAGTGCATTTAATTACTTAACAAATATTTACTGAGAAGCT
GAAATGGCCAATATGCCCTAGAAACGGTGCCAACATTTTCCCTCAAAAGAAAAGTATAGATCCCTGTAAT
CCTAGCACTTTGAGAGGCTGAGGCAGTTGGACCACTTGAGGTCAGGAGTCCAAGACCAGCCTGGCCAACA
CGGTGAAGAAATCCCAACTCTACTAATAATGCAAAAATTAGCTGGGGATGGTGGTGCATGCCTGTGGTCC
CAGCTACTCGGGAGGCTGAGGGAGGAGAATCGCTTGAACCTGGGAGGTGGAGGTTGCAGTGAGCCGAGAT
TGCACCACTGCACTTCAGCCTGTGAGACAGAGCAAGACTCTGTCTCAAAAAAAAGTACAGATCCTTTAAC
TGTACACATTTGACAAAAGTAAAACATTCTATTACCAAATTCGCGGCCGCTCGAGTCTAGAGGGCCCGTT
TAAACCCGCTGATCAGCCTCGACTGTGCCTTCTAGTTGCCAGCCATCTGTTGTTTGCCCCTCCCCCGTGC
CTTCCTTGACCCTGGAAGGTGCCACTCCCACTGTCCTTTCCTAATAAAATGAGGAAATTGCATCGCATTG
TCTGAGTAGGTGTCATTCTATTCTGGGGGGTGGGGTGGGGCAGGACAGCAAGGGGGAGGATTGGGAAGAC
AATAGCAGGCATGCTGGGGATGCGGTGGGCTCTATGGCTTCTGAGGCGGAAAGAACCAGCTGGGGCTCTA
GGGGGTATCCCC
[124 nt withheld, positions 4073-4196]
C
[91 nt withheld, positions 4198-4288]
A
[49 nt withheld, positions 4290-4338]
CCTTTGACGTTGGAGTCCACGTTCTTT
[37 nt withheld, positions 4366-4402]
ACCCTATCTCGGTCTATTCTTTTGATTTATAAGGGATTTTGCCGATTTCGGCCTATTGGTTAAAAAATGA
GCTGATTTAACAAAAATTTAACGCGAATTAATTCTGTGGAATGTGTGTCAGTTAGGGTGTGGAAAGTCCC
CAGGCTCCCCAGCAGGCAGAAGTATGCAAAGCATGCATCTCAATTAGTCAGCAACCAGGTGTGGAAAGTC
CCCAGGCTCCCCAGCAGGCAGAAGTATGCAAAGCATGCATCTCAATTAGTCAGCAACCATAGTCCCGCCC
CTAACTCCGCCCATCCCGCCCCTAACTCCGCCCAGTTCCGCCCATTCTCCGCCCCATGGCTGACTAATTT
TTTTTATTTATGCAGAGGCCGAGGCCGCCTCTGCCTCTGAGCTATTCCAGAAGTAGTGAGGAGGCTTTTT
TGGAGGCCTAGGCTTTTGCAAAAAGCTCCCGGGAGCTTGTATATCCATTTTCGGATCTGATCAAGAGACA
GGATGAGGATCGTTTCGCATGATTGAACAAGATGGATTGCACGCAGGTTCTCCGGCCGCTTGGGTGGAGA
GGCTATTCGGCTATGACTGGGCACAACAGACAATCGGCTGCTCTGATGCCGCCGTGTTCCGGCTGTCAGC
GCAGGGGCGCCCGGTTCTTTTTGTCAAGACCGACCTGTCCGGTGCCCTGAATGAACTGCAGGACGAGGCA
GCGCGGCTATCGTGGCTGGCCACGACGGGCGTTCCTTGCGCAGCTGTGCTCGACGTTGTCACTGAAGCGG
GAAGGGACTGGCTGCTATTGGGCGAAGTGCCGGGGCAGGATCTCCTGTCATCTCACCTTGCTCCTGCCGA
GAAAGTATCCATCATGGCTGATGCAATGCGGCGGCTGCATACGCTTGATCCGGCTACCTGCCCATTCGAC
CACCAAGCGAAACATCGCATCGAGCGAGCACGTACTCGGATGGAAGCCGGTCTTGTCGATCAGGATGATC
TGGACGAAGAGCATCAGGGGCTCGCGCCAGCCGAACTGTTCGCCAGGCTCAAGGCGCGCATGCCCGACGG
CGAGGATCTCGTCGTGACCCATGGCGATGCCTGCTTGCCGAATATCATGGTGGAAAATGGCCGCTTTTCT
GGATTCATCGACTGTGGCCGGCTGGGTGTGGCGGACCGCTATCAGGACATAGCGTTGGCTACCCGTGATA
TTGCTGAAGAGCTTGGCGGCGAATGGGCTGACCGCTTCCTCGTGCTTTACGGTATCGCCGCTCCCGATTC
GCAGCGCATCGCCTTCTATCGCCTTCTTGACGAGTTCTTCTGAGCGGGACTCTGGGGTTCGAAATGACCG
ACCAAGCGACGCCCAACCTGCCATCACGAGATTTCGATTCCACCGCCGCCTTCTATGAAAGGTTGGGCTT
CGGAATCGTTTTCCGGGACGCCGGCTGGATGATCCTCCAGCGCGGGGATCTCATGCTGGAGTTCTTCGCC
CACCCCAACTTGTTTATTGCAGCTTATAATGGTTACAAATAAAGCAATAGCATCACAAATTTCACAAATA
AAGCATTTTTTTCACTGCATTCTAGTTGTGGTTTGTCCAAACTCATCAATGTATCTTATCATGTCTGTAT
ACCGTCGACCTCTAGCTAGAGCTTGGCGTAATCATGGTCATAGCTGTTTCCTGTGTGAAATTGTTATCCG
CTCACAATTCCACACAACATACGAGCCGGAAGCATAAAGTGTAAAGCCTGGGGTGCCTAATGAGTGAGCT
AACTCACATTAATTGCGTTGCGCTCACTGCCCGCTTTCCAGTCGGGAAACCTGTCGTGCCAGCTGCATTA
ATGAATCGGCCAACGCGCGGGGAGAGGCGGTTTGCGTATTGGGCGCTCTTCCGCTTCCTCGCTCACTGAC
TCGCTGCGCTCGGTCGTTCGGCTGCGGCGAGCGGTATCAGCTCACTCAAAGGCGGTAATACGGTTATCCA
CAGAATCAGGGGATAACGCAGGAAAGAACATGTGAGCAAAAGGCCAGCAAAAGGCCAGGAACCGTAAAAA
GGCCGCGTTGCTGGCGTTTTTCCATAGGCTCCGCCCCCCTGACGAGCATCACAAAAATCGACGCTCAAGT
CAGAGGTGGCGAAACCCGACAGGACTATAAAGATACCAGGCGTTTCCCCCTGGAAGCTCCCTCGTGCGCT
CTCCTGTTCCGACCCTGCCGCTTACCGGATACCTGTCCGCCTTTCTCCCTTCGGGAAGCGTGGCGCTTTC
TCATAGCTCACGCTGTAGGTATCTCAGTTCGGTGTAGGTCGTTCGCTCCAAGCTGGGCTGTGTGCACGAA
CCCCCCGTTCAGCCCGACCGCTGCGCCTTATCCGGTAACTATCGTCTTGAGTCCAACCCGGTAAGACACG
ACTTATCGCCACTGGCAGCAGCCACTGGTAACAGGATTAGCAGAGCGAGGTATGTAGGCGGTGCTACAGA
GTTCTTGAAGTGGTGGCCTAACTACGGCTACACTAGAAGAACAGTATTTGGTATCTGCGCTCTGCTGAAG
CCAGTTACCTTCGGAAAAAGAGTTGGTAGCTCTTGATCCGGCAAACAAACCACCGCTGGTAGCGGTTTTT
TTGTTTGCAAGCAGCAGATTACGCGCAGAAAAAAAGGATCTCAAGAAGATCCTTTGATCTTTTCTACGGG
GTCTGACGCTCAGTGGAACGAAAACTCACGTTAAGGGATTTTGGTCATGAGATTATCAAAAAGGATCTTC
ACCTAGATCCTTTTAAATTAAAAATGAAGTTTTAAATCAATCTAAAGTATATATGAGTAAACTTGGTCTG
ACAGTTACCAATGCTTAATCAGTGAGGCACCTATCTCAGCGATCTGTCTATTTCGTTCATCCATAGTTGC
CTGACTCCCCGTCGTGTAGATAACTACGATACGGGAGGGCTTACCATCTGGCCCCAGTGCTGCAATGATA
CCGCGAGACCCACGCTCACCGGCTCCAGATTTATCAGCAATAAACCAGCCAGCCGGAAGGGCCGAGCGCA
GAAGTGGTCCTGCAACTTTATCCGCCTCCATCCAGTCTATTAATTGTTGCCGGGAAGCTAGAGTAAGTAG
TTCGCCAGTTAATAGTTTGCGCAACGTTGTTGCCATTGCTACAGGCATCGTGGTGTCACGCTCGTCGTTT
GGTATGGCTTCATTCAGCTCCGGTTCCCAACGATCAAGGCGAGTTACATGATCCCCCATGTTGTGCAAAA
AAGCGGTTAGCTCCTTCGGTCCTCCGATCGTTGTCAGAAGTAAGTTGGCCGCAGTGTTATCACTCATGGT
TATGGCAGCACTGCATAATTCTCTTACTGTCATGCCATCCGTAAGATGCTTTTCTGTGACTGGTGAGTAC
TCAACCAAGTCATTCTGAGAATAGTGTATGCGGCGACCGAGTTGCTCTTGCCCGGCGTCAATACGGGATA
ATACCGCGCCACATAGCAGAACTTTAAAAGTGCTCATCATTGGAAAACGTTCTTCGGGGCGAAAACTCTC
AAGGATCTTACCGCTGTTGAGATCCAGTTCGATGTAACCCACTCGTGCACCCAACTGATCTTCAGCATCT
TTTACTTTCACCAGCGTTTCTGGGTGAGCAAAAACAGGAAGGCAAAATGCCGCAAAAAAGGGAATAAGGG
CGACACGGAAATGTTGAATACTCATACTCTTCCTTTTTCAATATTATTGAAGCATTTATCAGGGTTATTG
TCTCATGAGCGGATACATATTTGAATGTATTTAGAAAAATAAACAAATAGGGGTTCCGCGCACATTTCCC
CGAAAAGTGCCACCTGACGTC
Features (pLannotate 1.2.2; 23 found; start..end, strand, type, name):
     28..80      -  misc_feature   bom (fragment): basis of mobility region from pBR322
    235..614     +  enhancer       CMV enhancer: human cytomegalovirus immediate early enhancer
    615..818     +  promoter       CMV promoter: human cytomegalovirus (CMV) immediate early promoter
    814..847     +  LTR            5' LTR (truncated) (fragment): truncated 5' long terminal repeat (LTR) from HIV-1
    863..881     +  promoter       T7 promoter: promoter for bacteriophage T7 RNA polymerase
   1005..1021    +  3'UTR          polyhedrin 3' UTR (fragment): 3' UTR from the Autographa californica nucleopolyhedrovirus polyhedrin gene (Suzuki et al., 2006)
   1023..1301    +  CDS            GVQW1 (fragment): GVQW1_HUMAN - Also known as TIGD1L2. Experimental evidence at transcript level: Swiss-Prot protein existence level 2. From Homo sapiens (Human).
   1971..3068    -  CDS            HIPK3 (fragment): HIPK3_HUMAN - Also known as DYRK6, FIST3, PKY. Experimental evidence at protein level: Swiss-Prot protein existence level 1. Serine/threonine-protein kinase involved in transcription regulation, apoptosis and steroidogenic gene expression. Phosphorylates JUN and RUNX2. Seems to negatively regulate apoptosis by promoting FADD phosphorylation. Enhances androgen receptor-mediated transcription. May act as a transcriptional corepressor for NK homeodomain transcription factors. The phosphorylation of NR5A1 activates SF1 leading to increased steroidogenic gene expression upon cAMP signaling pathway
   3467..3679    -  CDS            C9orf85 (fragment): CI085_HUMAN - Experimental evidence at protein level: Swiss-Prot protein existence level 1. From Homo sapiens (Human).
   3803..4027    +  polyA_signal   bGH poly(A) signal: bovine growth hormone polyadenylation signal
   4031..4052    +  promoter       SV40 promoter (fragment): SV40 enhancer and early promoter
   4073..4501    +  rep_origin     f1 ori (sequence partly withheld): f1 bacteriophage origin of replication; arrow indicates direction of (+) strand synthesis
   4515..4844    +  promoter       SV40 promoter: SV40 enhancer and early promoter
   4911..5702    +  CDS            neo: KKA2_KLEPN - Also known as kan, nptII. Experimental evidence at protein level: Swiss-Prot protein existence level 1. Resistance to kanamycin, neomycin, paromomycin, ribostamycin, butirosin and gentamicin B. From Klebsiella pneumoniae.
   5726..5884    +  CDS            ble (fragment): BLE_KLEPN - Experimental evidence at protein level: Swiss-Prot protein existence level 1. Binding protein with a strong affinity to the bleomycin family of antibiotics. Binds to CL990; an antimitotic-antibiotic compound. From Klebsiella pneumoniae.
   5879..6000    +  polyA_signal   SV40 poly(A) signal: SV40 polyadenylation signal
   6073..6089    -  protein_bind   lac operator: The lac repressor binds to the lac operator to inhibit transcription in E. coli. This inhibition can be relieved by adding lactose or isopropyl-β-D-thiogalactopyranoside (IPTG). lac repressor encoded by lacI
   6097..6127    -  promoter       lac promoter: promoter for the E. coli lac operon
   6142..6163    -  protein_bind   CAP binding site: CAP binding activates transcription in the presence of cAMP. E. coli catabolite activator protein
   6176..6268    -  CDS            lacI (fragment): lac repressor; lacI; The lac repressor binds to the lac operator to inhibit transcription in E. coli. This inhibition can be relieved by adding lactose or isopropyl-β-D-thiogalactopyranoside (IPTG).
   6451..7036    -  rep_origin     ori: high-copy-number ColE1/pMB1/pBR322/pUC origin of replication
   7207..8067    -  CDS            AmpR: β-lactamase; bla; confers resistance to ampicillin, carbenicillin, and related antibiotics
   8068..8172    -  promoter       AmpR promoter: bla
