[The description below was written by a language model from this plasmid's Addgene catalogue record and pLannotate feature annotations shown in this document.]
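Description:
pcDNA3.1(+) HIPK3 Antisense is a mammalian expression plasmid built on the pcDNA3.1(+) backbone and serves as the negative control for the companion pcDNA3.1(+) HIPK3 Sense construct used to study circular RNA production. It is propagated in E. coli through a high-copy ColE1/pUC-type origin with ampicillin selection from the β-lactamase gene, and it also carries an f1 origin. For selection in mammalian cells, an SV40 early promoter drives the neomycin phosphotransferase gene, terminated by an SV40 polyadenylation signal, allowing G418 selection.

The payload is a roughly 2.8 kb segment of the human HIPK3 (homeodomain-interacting protein kinase 3) locus, cloned between EcoRI and NotI sites downstream of the CMV enhancer/promoter and a T7 promoter, and upstream of the bovine growth hormone polyadenylation signal. The feature table shows the HIPK3 coding fragment on the minus strand relative to the CMV promoter, consistent with the depositor's statement that the insert is in the antisense orientation. In the sense plasmid the same fragment gives rise to a circular RNA; when inverted, the transcript is the reverse complement and no circular RNA is produced, so this construct controls for effects of transfection and of transcribing a sequence of matched length and composition. The sequence flanking the annotated HIPK3 coding fragment within the insert carries short automated matches to unrelated human proteins (GVQW1, C9orf85). These are probably incidental similarity hits, plausibly to repetitive sequence, rather than deliberate elements, as are several small backbone fragment calls such as the HIV LTR and polyhedrin UTR. The sequence record is 8,203 nt, slightly shorter than the catalogued total size of 8,211 bp.
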