Addgene plasmid #60635: pcDNA3.1(+) HIPK3 Antisense
Purpose: Negative Control for the pcDNA3.1(+) HIPK3 Sense plasmid
Depositing lab: Jeremy Wilusz. Depositing organization: University of Pennsylvania. Publication: Short intronic repeat sequences facilitate circular RNA production. Liang D, Wilusz JE. Genes Dev. 2014 Oct 3. pii: gad.251926.114. 10.1101/gad.251926.114 PubMed 25281217.
Backbone
  Vector backbone: pcDNA3.1(+)
  Backbone manufacturer: Life Technologies
  Backbone size w/o insert (bp): 5428
  Total vector size (bp): 8211
  Vector type: Mammalian Expression
  Selectable markers: Neomycin (select with G418)
Growth in bacteria
  Bacterial resistance: Ampicillin, 100 μg/mL
  Growth temperature: 37°C
  Growth strain: Top10
  Copy number: High Copy
Gene/Insert
  Gene/Insert name: Homeodomain-interacting protein kinase 3
  Species: H. sapiens (human)
  Insert size (bp): 2803
  Entrez Gene: HIPK3 (a.k.a. DYRK6, FIST3, PKY, YAK1)
  Promoter: CMV
  Cloning method: Restriction Enzyme; 5′ cloning site EcoRI (not destroyed); 3′ cloning site NotI (not destroyed)
  Sequencing primers: 5′ PCMV For; 3′ bGH PolyA Rev
Terms and licenses: Academic/Nonprofit Terms; Industry Terms: Not Available to Industry
Depositor comments: This plasmid is the same as "pcDNA3.1(+) HIPK3 Sense" except that the 2803-nt insert is in the antisense orientation (and thus no circular RNA is produced).
How to cite: pcDNA3.1(+) HIPK3 Antisense was a gift from Jeremy Wilusz (Addgene plasmid # 60635 ; http://n2t.net/addgene:60635 ; RRID:Addgene_60635)
