>Addgene plasmid #60635 | pcDNA3.1(+) HIPK3 Antisense | addgene partial sequence | sequence record 98763 | CMV-F 5'-CGCAAATGGGCGGTAGGCGTG-3'
ACTAGAGAACCCACTGCTTACTGGCTTATCGAAATTAATACGACTCACTATAGGGAGACCCAAGCTGGCT
AGCGTTTAAACTTAAGCTTGGTACCGAGCTCGGATCCACTAGTCCAGTGTGGTGGAATTCGGTTATGATC
AGGTGACCTAAAGAGTCACGGGAGCCAAAGAAGTATATTTGTGTTTTGTTTTGTTTTTTTGAGACAGAGT
TTTGCTCTTGTGGCCCAGGCTGGAGTGCAATGGCATGATCTCGGCTCACTGCAACCTCCATCTCCTGGGT
TCAAGTGATTCTCCTGCCTCAGCCTCCCAAGTTGCTGGGATTATAGACACCCACCACCACACCCAGCTAA
TTTTTGTTATTTTTAGTAGAGATGGGGGTTTCGCCATGTTGGCCAGGCTGGTCTTGAACTCCTAACCTCA
GGTCATCCACCCGCCTCAGCCTCCCTAAGTGCAGGGATTACAGGCATGAGCCACTGCACCCGGCTGTATA
TCTGAATCTTAAAATCATTAATCAGAATAACTTTCTGAATCCTTATACAGGTTGAGCATCTCAAATCCAA
ATATCTGAAACTTTTTGGGCATTGACATGACACTCAAAGGAAACGAATTTTCAGATTTGGGGGTGCTTAA
CTAGTTGGCAGTGCAAATATTCCAAAATCCGGAAAAATCTGGAATCCAAAACACTTCTGGCCCCAAAAGT
TTCAGATAAGGGCTACTCAAACCTGTATATAATTTTTCTAAATGTTCAGTTACATATGATTGATTATATC
TTTAATAAACTATTTCTCTCA
