>Addgene plasmid #60635 | pcDNA3.1(+) HIPK3 Antisense | addgene partial sequence | sequence record 98800 | BGH-rev 5'-TAGAAGGCACAGTCGAGG-3'
CTAGACTCGAGCGGCCGCGAATTTGGTAATAGAATGTTTTACTTTTGTCAAATGTGTACAGTTAAAGGAT
CTGTACTTTTTTTTGAGACAGAGTCTTGCTCTGTCTCACAGGCTGAAGTGCAGTGGTGCAATCTCGGCTC
ACTGCAACCTCCACCTCCCAGGTTCAAGCGATTCTCCTCCCTCAGCCTCCCGAGTAGCTGGGACCACAGG
CATGCACCACCATCCCCAGCTAATTTTTGCATTATTAGTAGAGTTGGGATTTCTTCACCGTGTTGGCCAG
GCTGGTCTTGGACTCCTGACCTCAAGTGGTCCAACTGCCTCAGCCTCTCAAAGTGCTAGGATTACAGGGA
TCTATACTTTTCTTTTGAGGGAAAATGTTGGCACCGTTTCTAGGGCATATTGGCCATTTCAGCTTCTCAG
TAAATATTTGTTAAGTAATTAAATGCACTTGATTCTTTATTCTTAGCCTTTTAACGCAATACTCAGAATA
GCTGAAGCACCAATTAACTGAAATGGAGATATTATAAAGATAGTTATCTTCTCCAAGGGAAAAAATCGTC
TTCATGGAAATTAATTACTTTTTTACAAATTGTGAATTTGACCCTTAAGAGTTTTCTTCCTGATATTTAA
AATTGAAAAAAAAATTGTTGACATTAATATTTCTTCTTTCCTTTTTTTTCTTTTCCTTTTTTTTTTGCAG
GTATGGCCTCACAAGTCTTGGTCTACCCACCATATGTT
